Addgene plasmid #163332: pMX-mPGK-CD90.2-Rluc_miR
Purpose: Retroviral vector for negative control of knockdown expressing a non-target miR against Renilla luciferase and expression of a CD90.2 surface marker under control of the murine PGK promoter.
Depositing lab: Louis Ates & Teunis Geijtenbeek. Depositing organization: Academic Medical Center, University of Amsterdam. Publication: An optimized retroviral toolbox for overexpression and genetic perturbation of primary lymphocytes. van der Donk LEH, van der Spek J, van Duivenvoorde T, Ten Brink MS, Geijtenbeek TBH, Kuijl CP, van Heijst JWJ, Ates LS. Biol Open. 2022 Feb 15;11(2):bio059032. doi: 10.1242/bio.059032. Epub 2022 Mar 1. PubMed 35229875.
Backbone
  Vector backbone: pMX
  Vector type: Mammalian Expression, Retroviral, RNAi
Growth in bacteria
  Bacterial resistance: Ampicillin, 100 μg/mL
  Growth temperature: 37°C
  Growth strain: NEB Stable
  Copy number: High Copy
Gene/Insert
  Gene/Insert name: CD90.2 (alt name: Thy1b)
  gRNA/shRNA sequence: AGGAATTATAATGCTTATCTA
  Species: M. musculus (mouse)
  Entrez Gene: Thy1 (a.k.a. CD90, T25, Thy-1, Thy-1.2, Thy1.1, Thy1.2)
  Promoter: mPGK
  Cloning method: Restriction Enzyme; 5′ cloning site Unknown (unknown if destroyed); 3′ cloning site Unknown (unknown if destroyed)
Terms and licenses: Academic/Nonprofit Terms; Industry Terms: Not Available to Industry
Depositor comments: Please visit https://www.biorxiv.org/content/10.1101/2021.01.08.425881v1 for bioRxiv preprint.
How to cite: pMX-mPGK-CD90.2-Rluc_miR was a gift from Louis Ates & Teunis Geijtenbeek (Addgene plasmid # 163332 ; http://n2t.net/addgene:163332 ; RRID:Addgene_163332)
