[The description below was written by a language model from this plasmid's Addgene catalogue record and pLannotate feature annotations shown in this document.]
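Description:
pMX-mPGK-CD90.2-Rluc_miR is a 5,750 nt gammaretroviral vector built on the pMX backbone, intended for transduction of mammalian cells and serving as the negative control in a knockdown system. In bacteria it is maintained through a high-copy ColE1/pUC-type origin and selected with ampicillin via the β-lactamase gene and its own promoter. A short lacI fragment in the backbone appears to be a non-functional remnant.

The viral portion begins with a Moloney murine leukemia virus 5′ LTR, followed by the MMLV packaging signal (with a fragment annotated as MESV Ψ), a truncated gag lacking its start codon, and a pol region containing the splice acceptor. These elements allow the genomic RNA to be packaged when the viral proteins are provided in trans by packaging cells. Downstream, an internal mouse PGK promoter drives the mouse Thy1 coding sequence (the CD90.2/Thy1.2 allele according to the record), a surface marker that allows transduced cells to be identified or sorted by antibody staining. Immediately after the Thy1 open reading frame sit human miR-30a 5′ and 3′ flanking sequences enclosing a hairpin, so the same transcript carries a miR-30-based artificial microRNA. Here the hairpin targets Renilla luciferase, which has no endogenous target in mammalian cells, and so controls for the effects of transduction and miR processing. The 3′ LTR is annotated as two fragments matching a ΔU3 self-inactivating LTR, though the catalogue entry does not state that the vector is self-inactivating.

The associated publication describes a retroviral toolbox for overexpression and genetic perturbation of primary lymphocytes, and this plasmid would be used there alongside gene-targeting miR versions.
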