Features (pLannotate 1.2.2; 15 found; start..end, strand, type, name):
     22..615     +  LTR            LTR: long terminal repeat from Moloney murine leukemia virus
    678..877     +  misc_feature   MMLV Ψ: packaging signal of Moloney murine leukemia virus (MMLV)
    929..1017    +  misc_feature   MESV Ψ (fragment): packaging signal of murine embryonic stem cell virus
   1094..1510    +  CDS            gag (truncated): truncated Moloney murine leukemia virus (MMLV) gag gene lacking the start codon
   1520..1898    +  misc_feature   pol region: Moloney murine leukemia virus (MMLV) pol region containing the splice acceptor site
   1931..2430    +  promoter       PGK promoter: mouse phosphoglycerate kinase 1 promoter
   2471..2956    +  CDS            Thy1: THY1_MOUSE - Also known as Thy-1. Experimental evidence at protein level: Swiss-Prot protein existence level 1. May play a role in cell-cell or cell-ligand interactions during synaptogenesis and other events in the brain. From Mus musculus (Mouse).
   2995..3088    +  ncRNA          5' miR-30a: sequence upstream of the 71-nt precursor of the human miR-30a microRNA (Zeng et al., 2002) miRNA
   3215..3327    +  ncRNA          3' miR-30a: sequence downstream of the 71-nt precursor of the human miR-30a microRNA (Zeng et al., 2002) miRNA
   3373..3409    +  LTR            3' LTR (ΔU3) (fragment): self-inactivating 3' long terminal repeat (LTR) from Moloney murine leukemia virus
   3408..3702    +  LTR            3' LTR (ΔU3) (fragment): self-inactivating 3' long terminal repeat (LTR) from Moloney murine leukemia virus
   3790..3842    -  CDS            lacI (fragment): lac repressor; lacI; The lac repressor binds to the lac operator to inhibit transcription in E. coli. This inhibition can be relieved by adding lactose or isopropyl-β-D-thiogalactopyranoside (IPTG).
   4025..4613    -  rep_origin     ori: high-copy-number ColE1/pMB1/pBR322/pUC origin of replication
   4777..5637    -  CDS            AmpR: β-lactamase; bla; confers resistance to ampicillin, carbenicillin, and related antibiotics
   5638..5742    -  promoter       AmpR promoter: bla
>Addgene plasmid #163332 | pMX-mPGK-CD90.2-Rluc_miR | addgene full sequence | sequence record 322026 | Addgene NGS Result
CCCGAAAAGTGCCACCTGCATAATGAAAGACCCCACCTGTAGGTTTGGCAAGCTAGCTTAAGTAACGCCA
TTTTGCAAGGCATGGAAAAATACATAACTGAGAATAGAAAAGTTCAGATCAAGGTCAGGAACAGATGGAA
CAGCTGAATATGGGCCAAACAGGATATCTGTGGTAAGCAGTTCCTGCCCCGGCTCAGGGCCAAGAACAGA
TGGAACAGCTGAATATGGGCCAAACAGGATATCTGTGGTAAGCAGTTCCTGCCCCGGCTCAGGGCCAAGA
ACAGATGGTCCCCAGATGCGGTCCAGCCCTCAGCAGTTTCTAGAGAACCATCAGATGTTTCCAGGGTGCC
CCAAGGACCTGAAATGACCCTGTGCCTTATTTGAACTAACCAATCAGTTCGCTTCTCGCTTCTGTTCGCG
CGCTTCTGCTCCCCGAGCTCAATAAAAGAGCCCACAACCCCTCACTCGGCGCGCCAGTCCTCCGATTGAC
TGAGTCGCCCGGGTACCCGTGTATCCAATAAACCCTCTTGCAGTTGCATCCGACTTGTGGTCTCGCTGTT
CCTTGGGAGGGTCTCCTCTGAGTGATTGACTACCCGTCAGCGGGGGTCTTTCATTTGGGGGCTCGTCCGG
GATCGGGAGACCCCTGCCCAGGGACCACCGACCCACCACCGGGAGGTAAGCTGGCCAGCAACTTATCTGT
GTCTGTCCGATTGTCTAGTGTCTATGACTGATTTTATGCGCCTGCGTCGGTACTAGTTAGCTAACTAGCT
CTGTATCTGGCGGACCCGTGGTGGAACTGACGAGTTCGGAACACCCGGCCGCAACCCTGGGAGACGTCCC
AGGGACTTCGGGGGCCGTTTTTGTGGCCCGACCTGAGTCCAAAAATCCCGATCGTTTTGGACTCTTTGGT
GCACCCCCCTAATAGGAGGGATATGTGGTTCTGGTAGGAGACGAGAACCTAAAACAGTTCCCGCCTCCGT
CTGAATTTTTGCTTTCGGTTTGGGACCGAAGCCGCGCCGCGCGTCTTGTCTGCTGCAGCATCGTTCTGTG
TTGTCTCTGTCTGACTGTGTTTCTGTATTTGTCTGAAAATTAGGGCCAGACTGTTACCACTCCCTTAAGT
TTGACCTTAGGTCACTGGAAAGATGTCGAGCGGATCGCTCACAACCAGTCGGTAGATGTCAAGAAGAGAC
GTTGGGTTACCTTCTGCTCTGCAGAATGGCCAACCTTTAACGTCGGATGGCCGCGAGACGGCACCTTTAA
CCGAGACCTCATCACCCAGGTTAAGATCAAGGTCTTTTCACCTGGCCCGCATGGACACCCAGACCAGGTC
CCCTACATCGTGACCTGGGAAGCCTTGGCTTTTGACCCCCCTCCCTGGGTCAAGCCCTTTGTACACCCTA
AGCCTCCGCCTCCTCTTCCTCCATCCGCCCCGTCTCTCCCCCTTGAACCTCCTCGTTCGACCCCGCCTCG
ATCCTCCCTTTATCCAGCCCTCACTCCTTCTCTAGGCGCCCCCATATGGCCATATGAGATCTTATATGGG
GCACCCCCGCCCCTTGTAAACTTCCCTGACCCTGACATGACAAGAGTTACTAACAGCCCCTCTCTCCAAG
CTCACTTACAGGCTCTCTACTTAGTCCAGCACGAAGTCTGGAGACCTCTGGCGGCAGCCTACCAAGAACA
ACTGGACCGACCGGCCGGTGGTACCTCACCCTTACCGAGTCGGCGACACAGTGTGGGTCCGCCGACACCA
GACTAAGAACCTAGAACCTCGCTGGAAAGGACCTTACACAGTCCTGCTGACCACCCCCACCGCCCTCAAA
GTAGACGGCATCGCAGCTTGGATACACGCCGCCCACGTGAAGGCTGCCGACCCCGGGGGTGGACCATCCT
CTAGACTGCCGGATCTAGCTAGTTAATTAAAAATTCTACCGGGTAGGGGAGGCGCTTTTCCCAAGGCAGT
CTGGAGCATGCGCTTTAGCAGCCCCGCTGGGCACTTGGCGCTACACAAGTGGCCTCTGGCCTCGCACACA
TTCCACATCCACCGGTAGGCGCCAACCGGCTCCGTTCTTTGGTGGCCCCTTCGCGCCACCTTCTACTCCT
CCCCTAGTCAGGAAGTTCCCCCCCGCCCCGCAGCTCGCGTCGTGCAGGACGTGACAAATGGAAGTAGCAC
GTCTCACTAGTCTCGTGCAGATGGACAGCACCGCTGAGCAATGGAAGCGGGTAGGCCTTTGGGGCAGCGG
CCAATAGCAGCTTTGCTCCTTCGCTTTCTGGGCTCAGAGGCTGGGAAGGGGTGGGTCCGGGGGCGGGCTC
AGGGGCGGGCTCAGGGGCGGGGCGGGCGCCCGAAGGTCCTCCGGAGGCCCGGCATTCTGCACGCTTCAAA
AGCGCACGTCTGCCGCGCTGTTCTCCTCTTCCTCATCTCCGGGCCTTTCGACGGATCCGGTCGTGCGGCC
GCACGGAAACGCGTGCCACCATGAACCCCGCCATCTCTGTGGCCCTGCTGCTGTCTGTGCTGCAGGTGTC
CAGAGGCCAGAAAGTGACCAGCCTGACCGCCTGCCTCGTGAACCAGAACCTGAGACTGGACTGCAGACAC
GAGAACAACACCAAGGACAACAGCATCCAGCACGAGTTCTCCCTGACCCGCGAGAAGAGAAAACACGTGC
TGAGCGGCACCCTGGGCATCCCCGAGCACACCTACAGATCCAGAGTGACCCTGAGCAACCAGCCCTACAT
CAAGGTGCTGACCCTGGCCAACTTCACCACAAAGGACGAGGGCGACTACTTCTGCGAACTGCAGGTGTCA
GGCGCCAACCCCATGAGCAGCAACAAGAGCATCAGCGTGTACAGAGACAAGCTCGTGAAGTGCGGCGGCA
TCAGCCTGCTGGTGCAGAACACCTCTTGGATGCTGTTGCTGCTGCTGAGCCTGAGCCTGCTGCAGGCCCT
GGACTTCATCTCTCTGTAGGCATGCCGCGACCCTGCAGGTTTCTGAAGCTTTGTTTGAATGAGGCTTCAG
TACTTTACAGAATCGTTGCCTGCACATCTTGGAAACACTTGCTGGGATTACTTCTTCAGGTTAACCCAAC
AGAAGGCTCGAGAAGGTATATTGCTGTTGACAGTGAGCGCAGGAATTATAATGCTTATCTATAGTGAAGC
CACAGATGTATAGATAAGCATTATAATTCCTATGCCTACTGCCTCGGACTTCAAGGGGCTAGAATTCAAG
GGGCTACTTTAGGAGCAATTATCTTGTTTACTAAAACTGAATACCTTGCTATCTCTTTGATACATTTTTA
CAAAGCTGAATTAAAATGGTATAAATTAAATCACTTTATCGATAAAATAAAAGATTTTATTTAGTCTCCA
GAAAAAGGGGGGAATGAAAGACCCCACCTGTAGGTTTGGCAAGCTAGCTAGAGAACCATCAGATGTTTCC
AGGGTGCCCCAAGGACCTGAAATGACCCTGTGCCTTATTTGAACTAACCAATCAGTTCGCTTCTCGCTTC
TGTTCGCGCGCTTCTGCTCCCCGAGCTCAATAAAAGAGCCCACAACCCCTCACTCGGCGCGCCAGTCCTC
CGATAGACTGCGTCGCCCGGGTACCCGTGTATCCAATAAACCCTCTTGCAGTTGCATCCGACTTGTGGTC
TCGCTGTTCCTTGGGAGGGTCTCCTCTGAGTGATTGACTACCCGTCAGCGGGGGTCTTTCATGGGTAACA
GTTTCTTGAAGTGTCGAGCAGCATGTATCAAAATTAATTTGGTTTTTTTTCTTAAGTATTTACATTAAAT
GGCCATAGTTGCATTAATGAATCGGCCAACGCGCGGGGAGAGGCGGTTTGCGTATTGGGCGCTCTTCCGC
TTCCTCGCTCACTGACTCGCTGCGCTCGGTCGTTCGGCTGCGGCGAGCGGTATCAGCTCACTCAAAGGCG
GTAATACGGTTATCCACAGAATCAGGGGATAACGCAGGAAAGAACATGTGAGCAAAAGGCCAGCAAAAGG
CCAGGAACCGTAAAAAGGCCGCGTTGCTGGCGTTTTTCCATAGGCTCCGCCCCCCTGACGAGCATCACAA
AAATCGACGCTCAAGTCAGAGGTGGCGAAACCCGACAGGACTATAAAGATACCAGGCGTTTCCCCCTGGA
AGCTCCCTCGTGCGCTCTCCTGTTCCGACCCTGCCGCTTACCGGATACCTGTCCGCCTTTCTCCCTTCGG
GAAGCGTGGCGCTTTCTCATAGCTCACGCTGTAGGTATCTCAGTTCGGTGTAGGTCGTTCGCTCCAAGCT
GGGCTGTGTGCACGAACCCCCCGTTCAGCCCGACCGCTGCGCCTTATCCGGTAACTATCGTCTTGAGTCC
AACCCGGTAAGACACGACTTATCGCCACTGGCAGCAGCCACTGGTAACAGGATTAGCAGAGCGAGGTATG
TAGGCGGTGCTACAGAGTTCTTGAAGTGGTGGCCTAACTACGGCTACACTAGAAGAACAGTATTTGGTAT
CTGCGCTCTGCTGAAGCCAGTTACCTTCGGAAAAAGAGTTGGTAGCTCTTGATCCGGCAAACAAACCACC
GCTGGTAGCGGTGGTTTTTTTGTTTGCAAGCAGCAGATTACGCGCAGAAAAAAAGGATCTCAAGAAGATC
CTTTGATCTTTTCTACGGGGTCTGACGCTCAGTGGAACGAAAACTCACGTTAAGGGATTTTGGTCATGAG
ATTATCAAAAAGGATCTTCACCTAGATCCTTTTGCGGCCGGCCGCAAATCAATCTAAAGTATATATGAGT
AAACTTGGTCTGACAGTTACCAATGCTTAATCAGTGAGGCACCTATCTCAGCGATCTGTCTATTTCGTTC
ATCCATAGTTGCCTGACTCCCCGTCGTGTAGATAACTACGATACGGGAGGGCTTACCATCTGGCCCCAGT
GCTGCAATGATACCGCGAGACCCACGCTCACCGGCTCCAGATTTATCAGCAATAAACCAGCCAGCCGGAA
GGGCCGAGCGCAGAAGTGGTCCTGCAACTTTATCCGCCTCCATCCAGTCTATTAATTGTTGCCGGGAAGC
TAGAGTAAGTAGTTCGCCAGTTAATAGTTTGCGCAACGTTGTTGCCATTGCTACAGGCATCGTGGTGTCA
CGCTCGTCGTTTGGTATGGCTTCATTCAGCTCCGGTTCCCAACGATCAAGGCGAGTTACATGATCCCCCA
TGTTGTGCAAAAAAGCGGTTAGCTCCTTCGGTCCTCCGATCGTTGTCAGAAGTAAGTTGGCCGCAGTGTT
ATCACTCATGGTTATGGCAGCACTGCATAATTCTCTTACTGTCATGCCATCCGTAAGATGCTTTTCTGTG
ACTGGTGAGTACTCAACCAAGTCATTCTGAGAATAGTGTATGCGGCGACCGAGTTGCTCTTGCCCGGCGT
CAATACGGGATAATACCGCGCCACATAGCAGAACTTTAAAAGTGCTCATCATTGGAAAACGTTCTTCGGG
GCGAAAACTCTCAAGGATCTTACCGCTGTTGAGATCCAGTTCGATGTAACCCACTCGTGCACCCAACTGA
TCTTCAGCATCTTTTACTTTCACCAGCGTTTCTGGGTGAGCAAAAACAGGAAGGCAAAATGCCGCAAAAA
AGGGAATAAGGGCGACACGGAAATGTTGAATACTCATACTCTTCCTTTTTCAATATTATTGAAGCATTTA
TCAGGGTTATTGTCTCATGAGCGGATACATATTTGAATGTATTTAGAAAAATAAACAAATAGGGGTTCCG
CGCACATTTC
